Addgene plasmid #247260: pNP3413 [pNP2922 - ISCro4 TBL2 (WT) + ISCro4 Recombinase (WT)]
Purpose: Express ISCro4 recombinase and bridge RNA
Depositing lab: Patrick Hsu. Depositing organization: Arc Institute. Publication: Megabase-scale human genome rearrangement with programmable bridge recombinases. Perry NT, Bartie LJ, Katrekar D, Gonzalez GA, Durrant MG, Pai JJ, Fanton A, Martins JQ, Hiraizumi M, Ricci-Tam C, Nishimasu H, Konermann S, Hsu PD. Science. 2025 Sep 25:eadz0276. doi: 10.1126/science.adz0276. PubMed 40997214.
Backbone
  Vector backbone: pNP2922
  Vector type: Mammalian Expression
Growth in bacteria
  Bacterial resistance: Ampicillin, 100 μg/mL
  Growth temperature: 37°C
  Growth strain: DH5alpha
  Copy number: High Copy
Gene/Insert
  Gene/Insert name: pNP2922 - ISCro4 bRNA1-100 (TBL2)
  Species: Synthetic
  Cloning method: Golden Gate
Terms and licenses: Academic/Nonprofit Terms; Industry Terms: Not Available to Industry
Depositor comments: Please visit https://doi.org/10.1101/2025.05.14.653916 for bioRxiv preprint.
How to cite: pNP3413 [pNP2922 - ISCro4 TBL2 (WT) + ISCro4 Recombinase (WT)] was a gift from Patrick Hsu (Addgene plasmid # 247260 ; http://n2t.net/addgene:247260 ; RRID:Addgene_247260)
