[The description below was written by a language model from this plasmid's Addgene catalogue record and pLannotate feature annotations shown in this document.]
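Description:
pNP3413 is a 5.7 kb mammalian expression plasmid built on the pNP2922 backbone by Golden Gate cloning. It delivers both components of the ISCro4 bridge recombinase system from a single vector. In bacteria it is maintained at high copy through a ColE1/pUC-type origin and selected with ampicillin via the bla β-lactamase gene under its native promoter.

The payload consists of two transcription units in the same orientation. A human U6 RNA polymerase III promoter sits upstream of an unannotated interval of about 250 nt. From the insert name (ISCro4 bRNA1-100, TBL2), this interval presumably holds the synthetic wild-type bridge RNA, the structured guide whose loops specify the DNA sites to be recombined. "TBL2" may denote the programmed site or loop configuration, but the record does not define it. Downstream, the strong constitutive EF-1α promoter drives a Pol II cassette that ends in the bGH polyadenylation signal. The roughly 1 kb stretch between the promoter and an annotated SV40 nuclear localization signal carries no annotation but is the likely location of the wild-type ISCro4 recombinase coding sequence, with the NLS directing the enzyme to the nucleus. An EGFP coding sequence follows about 100 nt after the NLS. The feature table does not show how it is linked to the recombinase, whether by direct fusion, a 2A peptide or another linker, but it should serve as a fluorescent marker of transfected, expressing cells.

The stated purpose is co-expression of ISCro4 recombinase and its bridge RNA, and the associated work concerns programmable, large-scale rearrangement of the human genome with bridge recombinases.
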