Features (pLannotate 1.2.2; 8 found; start..end, strand, type, name):
      1..105     +  promoter       AmpR promoter: bla
    106..966     +  CDS            AmpR: β-lactamase; bla; confers resistance to ampicillin, carbenicillin, and related antibiotics
   1137..1725    +  rep_origin     ori: high-copy-number ColE1/pMB1/pBR322/pUC origin of replication
   1906..2146    +  promoter       U6 promoter: RNA polymerase III promoter for human U6 snRNA
   2401..3579    +  promoter       EF-1α promoter: strong constitutive promoter for human elongation factor EF-1α
   4591..4611    +  CDS            SV40 NLS: nuclear localization signal of SV40 (simian virus 40) large T antigen
   4726..5442    +  CDS            EGFP: the original enhanced GFP (Yang et al., 1996) mammalian codon-optimized
   5473..5680    +  polyA_signal   bGH poly(A) signal: bovine growth hormone polyadenylation signal
>Addgene plasmid #247260 | pNP3413 [pNP2922 - ISCro4 TBL2 (WT) + ISCro4 Recombinase (WT)] | addgene full sequence | sequence record 490384 | Addgene NGS Result
CGCGGAACCCCTATTTGTTTATTTTTCTAAATACATTCAAATATGTATCCGCTCATGAGACAATAACCCT
GATAAATGCTTCAATAATATTGAAAAAGGAAGAGTATGAGTATTCAACATTTCCGTGTCGCCCTTATTCC
CTTTTTTGCGGCATTTTGCCTTCCTGTTTTTGCTCACCCAGAAACGCTGGTGAAAGTAAAAGATGCTGAA
GATCAGTTGGGTGCACGAGTGGGTTACATCGAACTGGATCTCAACAGCGGTAAGATCCTTGAGAGTTTTC
GCCCCGAAGAACGTTTTCCAATGATGAGCACTTTTAAAGTTCTGCTATGTGGCGCGGTATTATCCCGTAT
TGACGCCGGGCAAGAGCAACTCGGTCGCCGCATACACTATTCTCAGAATGACTTGGTTGAGTACTCACCA
GTCACAGAAAAGCATCTTACGGATGGCATGACAGTAAGAGAATTATGCAGTGCTGCCATAACCATGAGTG
ATAACACTGCGGCCAACTTACTTCTGACAACGATCGGAGGACCGAAGGAGCTAACCGCTTTTTTGCACAA
CATGGGGGATCATGTAACTCGCCTTGATCGTTGGGAACCGGAGCTGAATGAAGCCATACCAAACGACGAG
CGTGACACCACGATGCCTGTAGCAATGGCAACAACGTTGCGCAAACTATTAACTGGCGAACTACTTACTC
TAGCTTCCCGGCAACAATTAATAGACTGGATGGAGGCGGATAAAGTTGCAGGACCACTTCTGCGCTCGGC
CCTTCCGGCTGGCTGGTTTATTGCTGATAAATCTGGAGCCGGTGAGCGTGGGTCACGCGGTATCATTGCA
GCACTGGGGCCAGATGGTAAGCCCTCCCGTATCGTAGTTATCTACACGACGGGGAGTCAGGCAACTATGG
ATGAACGAAATAGACAGATCGCTGAGATAGGTGCCTCACTGATTAAGCATTGGTAACTGTCAGACCAAGT
TTACTCATATATACTTTAGATTGATTTAAAACTTCATTTTTAATTTAAAAGGATCTAGGTGAAGATCCTT
TTTGATAATCTCATGACCAAAATCCCTTAACGTGAGTTTTCGTTCCACTGAGCGTCAGACCCCGTAGAAA
AGATCAAAGGATCTTCTTGAGATCCTTTTTTTCTGCGCGTAATCTGCTGCTTGCAAACAAAAAAACCACC
GCTACCAGCGGTGGTTTGTTTGCCGGATCAAGAGCTACCAACTCTTTTTCCGAAGGTAACTGGCTTCAGC
AGAGCGCAGATACCAAATACTGTTCTTCTAGTGTAGCCGTAGTTAGGCCACCACTTCAAGAACTCTGTAG
CACCGCCTACATACCTCGCTCTGCTAATCCTGTTACCAGTGGCTGCTGCCAGTGGCGATAAGTCGTGTCT
TACCGGGTTGGACTCAAGACGATAGTTACCGGATAAGGCGCAGCGGTCGGGCTGAACGGGGGGTTCGTGC
ACACAGCCCAGCTTGGAGCGAACGACCTACACCGAACTGAGATACCTACAGCGTGAGCTATGAGAAAGCG
CCACGCTTCCCGAAGGGAGAAAGGCGGACAGGTATCCGGTAAGCGGCAGGGTCGGAACAGGAGAGCGCAC
GAGGGAGCTTCCAGGGGGAAACGCCTGGTATCTTTATAGTCCTGTCGGGTTTCGCCACCTCTGACTTGAG
CGTCGATTTTTGTGATGCTCGTCAGGGGGGCGGAGCCTATGGAAAAACGCCAGCAACGCGGCCTTTTTAC
GGTTCCTGGCCTTTTGCTGGCCTTTTGCTCACATGTTCTTTCCTGCGTTATCCCCTGATTCTGTGGATAA
CCGTATTACCGCCTTTGAGTGAGCTGATACCGCTCGCCGCAGCCGAACGACCGAGCGCAGCGAGTCAGTG
AGCGAGGAAGCGGAAGAGGGCCTATTTCCCATGATTCCTTCATATTTGCATATACGATACAAGGCTGTTA
GAGAGATAATTGGAATTAATTTGACTGTAAACACAAAGATATTAGTACAAAATACGTGACGTAGAAAGTA
ATAATTTCTTGGGTAGTTTGCAGTTTTAAAATTATGTTTTAAAATGGACTATCATATGCTTACCGTAACT
TGAAAGTATTTCGATTTCTTGGCTTTATATATCTTGTGGAAAGGACGAAACACCGAGTGCAGGGAGAACC
GGCCAGTTCTCTCTGCCATGCGGTCCGCATGCCGTATCAGGCCTCAGGCTAATAACCTGTGACGTAGATT
TATGCAGCGGACCGCTTTTATTTTTTGGCCGGCATGGTCCCAGCCTCCTCGCTGGCGCCGGCTGGGCAAC
ATGCTTCGGCATGGCGAATGGGACTTTTTTTGTTCTAGTCCGTTTTTAGCGCGTGCGCCAATTCTGCAGA
CAAATGGCTCTAGAGGTACCGGCTCCGGTGCCCGTCAGTGGGCAGAGCGCACATCGCCCACAGTCCCCGA
GAAGTTGGGGGGAGGGGTCGGCAATTGAACCGGTGCCTAGAGAAGGTGGCGCGGGGTAAACTGGGAAAGT
GATGTCGTGTACTGGCTCCGCCTTTTTCCCGAGGGTGGGGGAGAACCGTATATAAGTGCAGTAGTCGCCG
TGAACGTTCTTTTTCGCAACGGGTTTGCCGCCAGAACACAGGTAAGTGCCGTGTGTGGTTCCCGCGGGCC
TGGCCTCTTTACGGGTTATGGCCCTTGCGTGCCTTGAATTACTTCCACCTGGCTGCAGTACGTGATTCTT
GATCCCGAGCTTCGGGTTGGAAGTGGGTGGGAGAGTTCGAGGCCTTGCGCTTAAGGAGCCCCTTCGCCTC
GTGCTTGAGTTGAGGCCTGGCCTGGGCGCTGGGGCCGCCGCGTGCGAATCTGGTGGCACCTTCGCGCCTG
TCTCGCTGCTTTCGATAAGTCTCTAGCCATTTAAAATTTTTGATGACCTGCTGCGACGCTTTTTTTCTGG
CAAGATAGTCTTGTAAATGCGGGCCAAGATCTGCACACTGGTATTTCGGTTTTTGGGGCCGCGGGCGGCG
ACGGGGCCCGTGCGTCCCAGCGCACATGTTCGGCGAGGCGGGGCCTGCGAGCGCGGCCACCGAGAATCGG
ACGGGGGTAGTCTCAAGCTGGCCGGCCTGCTCTGGTGCCTGGCCTCGCGCCGCCGTGTATCGCCCCGCCC
TGGGCGGCAAGGCTGGCCCGGTCGGCACCAGTTGCGTGAGCGGAAAGATGGCCGCTTCCCGGCCCTGCTG
CAGGGAGCTCAAAATGGAGGACGCGGCGCTCGGGAGAGCGGGCGGGTGAGTCACCCACACAAAGGAAAAG
GGCCTTTCCGTCCTCAGCCGTCGCTTCATGTGACTCCACGGAGTACCGGGCGCCGTCCAGGCACCTCGAT
TAGTTCTCGAGCTTTTGGAGTACGTCGTCTTTAGGTTGGGGGGAGGGGTTTTATGCGATGGAGTTTCCCC
ACACTGAGTGGGTGGAGACTGAAGTTAGGCCAGCTTGGCACTTGATGTAATTCTCCTTGGAATTTGCCCT
TTTTGAGTTTGGATCTTGGTTCATTCTCAAGCCTCAGACAGTGGTTCAAAGTTTTTTTCTTCCATTTCAG
GTGTCGTGACGTACGGCCACCATGGAACAGGAGCTGCACTTCATCGGCATCGACGTGTCCAAAGCAAAGC
TGGACGTGGACGTGCTGCGACCTGACGGCAGACACAGAAGCAAGAAATTCGCTAATACCCCTAAGGGACA
CGACGAGCTGCTGAGATGGCTGAGCGGCCACAGAGTGGCCCCAGCTCACATCTGCATGGAAGCTACAAGC
ACCTACATGGAGGATGTGGCCGCCCACCTGAGCGACGCCGGCTACACCGTGTCCGTGATCAACCCTGCCC
TGGGCAAGGCCTTTGCCCAAAGCGAGGGACTGCGAAGCAAGACAGATGCTGTTGATGCCAGAATGCTGGC
CGAGTTCTGTCGGCAGAAGCGGCCTCCAGCCTGGGAGGCCCCTCACCCTGTGGAACGGGCCCTGAGGGCC
CTCGTGCTGCGCCACCAGAGCCTGACCGATATGCACACCCAGGAGCTGAACCGACTGGAAACCGCCCGGG
AAGTGCAGCGGCCTAGCATTGACGCCCATCTGCTGTGGCTGCACGCCGAGCTGAAAAGAATCGAGAAACA
GATCAAGGACCTGACAGATGATGACCCCGACATGAAGCACCGGCGGAAGCTGCTGGAAAGCATCCCCGGC
ATCGGAGAAAAGACCAGCGCCGTCCTGCTCGCTTATACAGGCCTGAAGGAAAGATTCACCCACGCCAGAC
AGTTCGCTGCTTTTGCCGGCCTGACACCTAGAAGATACGAGAGCGGCAGCTCTGTGAACCGGGCCTCTAG
AATGAGCAAGGCCGGACATGCCTCTCTGCGGAGAGCCCTGTACATGCCTGCCATGGTGGCCGTGTCTAAG
ACCGAGTGGGGCAGAGCCTTCCGGGACAGACTGGCCGGCAACGGCAAGAAGGGCAAAGTGATCATCGGCG
CCATGATGAGAAAGCTGGCCCAGGTGGCCTACGGCGTGCTGAAGTCCGGCGTCCCCTTCGACGCCAGCAG
ACACAACCCCGTGGCTGCTGCTAGCGGAGGGGGTGGAAGCCCAAAAAAGAAGAGAAAGGTACCTAAGAAA
AAGCGGAAGGTCCCCAAGAAGAAGAGGAAAGTTGGAAGCGGTGCCACGAACTTCTCTCTGTTAAAGCAAG
CAGGCGACGTAGAAGAAAACCCAGGTCCCGGATCCGTGAGCAAGGGCGAGGAGCTGTTCACCGGGGTGGT
GCCCATCCTGGTCGAGCTGGACGGCGACGTAAACGGCCACAAGTTCAGCGTGTCCGGCGAGGGCGAGGGC
GATGCCACCTACGGCAAGCTGACCCTGAAGTTCATCTGCACCACCGGCAAGCTGCCCGTGCCCTGGCCCA
CCCTCGTGACCACCCTGACCTACGGCGTGCAGTGCTTCAGCCGCTACCCCGACCACATGAAGCAGCACGA
CTTCTTCAAGTCCGCCATGCCCGAAGGCTACGTCCAGGAGCGCACCATCTTCTTCAAGGACGACGGCAAC
TACAAGACCCGCGCCGAGGTGAAGTTCGAGGGCGACACCCTGGTGAACCGCATCGAGCTGAAGGGCATCG
ACTTCAAGGAGGACGGCAACATCCTGGGGCACAAGCTGGAGTACAACTACAACAGCCACAACGTCTATAT
CATGGCCGACAAGCAGAAGAACGGCATCAAGGTGAACTTCAAGATCCGCCACAACATCGAGGACGGCAGC
GTGCAGCTCGCCGACCACTACCAGCAGAACACCCCCATCGGCGACGGCCCCGTGCTGCTGCCCGACAACC
ACTACCTGAGCACCCAGTCCGCCCTGAGCAAAGACCCCAACGAGAAGCGCGATCACATGGTCCTGCTGGA
GTTCGTGACCGCCGCCGGGATCACTCTCGGCATGGACGAGCTGTACAAGTAACTCGAGCTAGAGCTCGCT
GATCAGCCTCGACTGTGCCTTCTAGTTGCCAGCCATCTGTTGTTTGCCCCTCCCCCGTGCCTTCCTTGAC
CCTGGAAGGTGCCACTCCCACTGTCCTTTCCTAATAAAATGAGGAAATTGCATCGCATTGTCTGAGTAGG
TGTCATTCTATTCTGGGGGGTGGGGTGGGGCAGGACAGCAAGGGGGAGGATTGGGAAGACAATAGCAGGC
ATGCTGGGGACGACGTCAGGTGGCACTTTTCGGGGAAATGTG
